>Addgene plasmid #195454 | pMN-296 | addgene full sequence | sequence record 384856 | Addgene NGS Result
CGATACCGTCGACCTCGAGGGAATTAATTCGAGCTCGGTACCTTTAAGACCAATGACTTACAAGGCAGCT
GTAGATCTTAGCCACTTTTTAAAAGAAAAGGGGGGACTGGAAGGGCTAATTCACTCCCAACGAAGACAAG
ATCTGCTTTTTGCTTGTACTGGGTCTCTCTGGTTAGACCAGATCTGAGCCTGGGAGCTCTCTGGCTAACT
AGGGAACCCACTGCTTAAGCCTCAATAAAGCTTGCCTTGAGTGCTTCAAGTAGTGTGTGCCCGTCTGTTG
TGTGACTCTGGTAACTAGAGATCCCTCAGACCCTTTTAGTCAGTGTGGAAAATCTCTAGCAGCATCTAGA
ATTAATTCCGTGTATTCTATAGTGTCACCTAAATCGTATGTGTATGATACATAAGGTTATGTATTAATTG
TAGCCGCGTTCTAACGACAATATGTACAAGCCTAATTGTGTAGCATCTGGCTTACTGAAGCAGACCCTAT
CATCTCTCTCGTAAACTGCCGTCAGAGTCGGTTTGGTTGGACGAACCTTCTGAGTTTCTGGTAACGCCGT
CCCGCACCCGGAAATGGTCAGCGAACCAATCAGCAGGGTCATCGCTAGCCAGATCCTCTACGCCGGACGC
ATCGTGGCCGGCATCACCGGCGCCACAGGTGCGGTTGCTGGCGCCTATATCGCCGACATCACCGATGGGG
AAGATCGGGCTCGCCACTTCGGGCTCATGAGCGCTTGTTTCGGCGTGGGTATGGTGGCAGGCCCCGTGGC
CGGGGGACTGTTGGGCGCCATCTCCTTGCATGCACCATTCCTTGCGGCGGCGGTGCTCAACGGCCTCAAC
CTACTACTGGGCTGCTTCCTAATGCAGGAGTCGCATAAGGGAGAGCGTCGAATGGTGCACTCTCAGTACA
ATCTGCTCTGATGCCGCATAGTTAAGCCAGCCCCGACACCCGCCAACACCCGCTGACGCGCCCTGACGGG
CTTGTCTGCTCCCGGCATCCGCTTACAGACAAGCTGTGACCGTCTCCGGGAGCTGCATGTGTCAGAGGTT
TTCACCGTCATCACCGAAACGCGCGAGACGAAAGGGCCTCGTGATACGCCTATTTTTATAGGTTAATGTC
ATGATAATAATGGTTTCTTAGACGTCAGGTGGCACTTTTCGGGGAAATGTGCGCGGAACCCCTATTTGTT
TATTTTTCTAAATACATTCAAATATGTATCCGCTCATGAGACAATAACCCTGATAAATGCTTCAATAATA
TTGAAAAAGGAAGAGTATGAGTATTCAACATTTCCGTGTCGCCCTTATTCCCTTTTTTGCGGCATTTTGC
CTTCCTGTTTTTGCTCACCCAGAAACGCTGGTGAAAGTAAAAGATGCTGAAGATCAGTTGGGTGCACGAG
TGGGTTACATCGAACTGGATCTCAACAGCGGTAAGATCCTTGAGAGTTTTCGCCCCGAAGAACGTTTTCC
AATGATGAGCACTTTTAAAGTTCTGCTATGTGGCGCGGTATTATCCCGTATTGACGCCGGGCAAGAGCAA
CTCGGTCGCCGCATACACTATTCTCAGAATGACTTGGTTGAGTACTCACCAGTCACAGAAAAGCATCTTA
CGGATGGCATGACAGTAAGAGAATTATGCAGTGCTGCCATAACCATGAGTGATAACACTGCGGCCAACTT
ACTTCTGACAACGATCGGAGGACCGAAGGAGCTAACCGCTTTTTTGCACAACATGGGGGATCATGTAACT
CGCCTTGATCGTTGGGAACCGGAGCTGAATGAAGCCATACCAAACGACGAGCGTGACACCACGATGCCTG
TAGCAATGGCAACAACGTTGCGCAAACTATTAACTGGCGAACTACTTACTCTAGCTTCCCGGCAACAATT
AATAGACTGGATGGAGGCGGATAAAGTTGCAGGACCACTTCTGCGCTCGGCCCTTCCGGCTGGCTGGTTT
ATTGCTGATAAATCTGGAGCCGGTGAGCGTGGGTCTCGCGGTATCATTGCAGCACTGGGGCCAGATGGTA
AGCCCTCCCGTATCGTAGTTATCTACACGACGGGGAGTCAGGCAACTATGGATGAACGAAATAGACAGAT
CGCTGAGATAGGTGCCTCACTGATTAAGCATTGGTAACTGTCAGACCAAGTTTACTCATATATACTTTAG
ATTGATTTAAAACTTCATTTTTAATTTAAAAGGATCTAGGTGAAGATCCTTTTTGATAATCTCATGACCA
AAATCCCTTAACGTGAGTTTTCGTTCCACTGAGCGTCAGACCCCGTAGAAAAGATCAAAGGATCTTCTTG
AGATCCTTTTTTTCTGCGCGTAATCTGCTGCTTGCAAACAAAAAAACCACCGCTACCAGCGGTGGTTTGT
TTGCCGGATCAAGAGCTACCAACTCTTTTTCCGAAGGTAACTGGCTTCAGCAGAGCGCAGATACCAAATA
CTGTTCTTCTAGTGTAGCCGTAGTTAGGCCACCACTTCAAGAACTCTGTAGCACCGCCTACATACCTCGC
TCTGCTAATCCTGTTACCAGTGGCTGCTGCCAGTGGCGATAAGTCGTGTCTTACCGGGTTGGACTCAAGA
CGATAGTTACCGGATAAGGCGCAGCGGTCGGGCTGAACGGGGGGTTCGTGCACACAGCCCAGCTTGGAGC
GAACGACCTACACCGAACTGAGATACCTACAGCGTGAGCTATGAGAAAGCGCCACGCTTCCCGAAGGGAG
AAAGGCGGACAGGTATCCGGTAAGCGGCAGGGTCGGAACAGGAGAGCGCACGAGGGAGCTTCCAGGGGGA
AACGCCTGGTATCTTTATAGTCCTGTCGGGTTTCGCCACCTCTGACTTGAGCGTCGATTTTTGTGATGCT
CGTCAGGGGGGCGGAGCCTATGGAAAAACGCCAGCAACGCGGCCTTTTTACGGTTCCTGGCCTTTTGCTG
GCCTTTTGCTCACATGTTCTTTCCTGCGTTATCCCCTGATTCTGTGGATAACCGTATTACCGCCTTTGAG
TGAGCTGATACCGCTCGCCGCAGCCGAACGACCGAGCGCAGCGAGTCAGTGAGCGAGGAAGCGGAAGAGC
GCCCAATACGCAAACCGCCTCTCCCCGCGCGTTGGCCGATTCATTAATGCAGCTGTGGAATGTGTGTCAG
TTAGGGTGTGGAAAGTCCCCAGGCTCCCCAGCAGGCAGAAGTATGCAAAGCATGCATCTCAATTAGTCAG
CAACCAGGTGTGGAAAGTCCCCAGGCTCCCCAGCAGGCAGAAGTATGCAAAGCATGCATCTCAATTAGTC
AGCAACCATAGTCCCGCCCCTAACTCCGCCCATCCCGCCCCTAACTCCGCCCAGTTCCGCCCATTCTCCG
CCCCATGGCTGACTAATTTTTTTTATTTATGCAGAGGCCGAGGCCGCCTCGGCCTCTGAGCTATTCCAGA
AGTAGTGAGGAGGCTTTTTTGGAGGCCTAGGCTTTTGCAAAAAGCTTGGACACAAGACAGGCTTGCGAGA
TATGTTTGAGAATACCACTTTATCCCGCGTCAGGGAGAGGCAGTGCGTAAAAAGACGCGGACTCATGTGA
AATACTGGTTTTTAGTGCGCCAGATCTCTATAATCTCGCGCAACCTATTTTCCCCTCGAACACTTTTTAA
GCCGTAGATAAACAGGCTGGGACACTTCACATGAGCGAAAAATACATCGTCACCTGGGACATGTTGCAGA
TCCATGCACGTAAACTCGCAAGCCGACTGATGCCTTCTGAACAATGGAAAGGCATTATTGCCGTAAGCCG
TGGCGGTCTGTACCGGGTGCGTTACTGGCGCGTGAACTGGGTATTCGTCATGTCGATACCGTTTGTATTT
CCAGCTACGATCACGACAACCAGCGCGAGCTTAAAGTGCTGAAACGCGCAGAAGGCGATGGCGAAGGCTT
CATCGTTATTGATGACCTGGTGGATACCGGTGGTACTGCGGTTGCGATTCGTGAAATGTATCCAAAAGCG
CACTTTGTCACCATCTTCGCAAAACCGGCTGGTCGTCCGCTGGTTGATGACTATGTTGTTGATATCCCGC
AAGATACCTGGATTGAACAGCCGTGGGATATGGGCGTCGTATTCGTCCCGCCAATCTCCGGTCGCTAATC
TTTTCAACGCCTGGCACTGCCGGGCGTTGTTCTTTTTAACTTCAGGCGGGTTACAATAGTTTCCAGTAAG
TATTCTGGAGGCTGCATCCATGACACAGGCAAACCTGAGCGAAACCCTGTTCAAACCCCGCTTTAAACAT
CCTGAAACCTCGACGCTAGTCCGCCGCTTTAATCACGGCGCACAACCGCCTGTGCAGTCGGCCCTTGATG
GTAAAACCATCCCTCACTGGTATCGCATGATTAACCGTCTGATGTGGATCTGGCGCGGCATTGACCCACG
CGAAATCCTCGACGTCCAGGCACGTATTGTGATGAGCGATGCCGAACGTACCGACGATGATTTATACGAT
ACGGTGATTGGCTACCGTGGCGGCAACTGGATTTATGAGTGGGCCCCGGATCTTTGTGAAGGAACCTTAC
TTCTGTGGTGTGACATAATTGGACAAACTACCTACAGAGATTTAAAGCTCTAAGGTAAATATAAAATTTT
TAAGTGTATAATGTGTTAAACTACTGATTCTAATTGTTTGTGTATTTTAGATTCCAACCTATGGAACTGA
TGAATGGGAGCAGTGGTGGAATGCCTTTAATGAGGAAAACCTGTTTTGCTCAGAAGAAATGCCATCTAGT
GATGATGAGGCTACTGCTGACTCTCAACATTCTACTCCTCCAAAAAAGAAGAGAAAGGTAGAAGACCCCA
AGGACTTTCCTTCAGAATTGCTAAGTTTTTTGAGTCATGCTGTGTTTAGTAATAGAACTCTTGCTTGCTT
TGCTATTTACACCACAAAGGAAAAAGCTGCACTGCTATACAAGAAAATTATGGAAAAATATTCTGTAACC
TTTATAAGTAGGCATAACAGTTATAATCATAACATACTGTTTTTTCTTACTCCACACAGGCATAGAGTGT
CTGCTATTAATAACTATGCTCAAAAATTGTGTACCTTTAGCTTTTTAATTTGTAAAGGGGTTAATAAGGA
ATATTTGATGTATAGTGCCTTGACTAGAGATCATAATCAGCCATACCACATTTGTAGAGGTTTTACTTGC
TTTAAAAAACCTCCCACACCTCCCCCTGAACCTGAAACATAAAATGAATGCAATTGTTGTTGTTAACTTG
TTTATTGCAGCTTATAATGGTTACAAATAAAGCAATAGCATCACAAATTTCACAAATAAAGCATTTTTTT
CACTGCATTCTAGTTGTGGTTTGTCCAAACTCATCAATGTATCTTATCATGTCTGGATCAACTGGATAAC
TCAAGCTAACCAAAATCATCCCAAACTTCCCACCCCATACCCTATTACCACTGCCAATTACCTGTGGTTT
CATTTACTCTAAACCTGTGATTCCTCTGAATTATTTTCATTTTAAAGAAATTGTATTTGTTAAATATGTA
CTACAAACTTAGTAGTTGGAAGGGCTAATTCACTCCCAAAGAAGACAAGATATCCTTGATCTGTGGATCT
ACCACACACAAGGCTACTTCCCTGATTAGCAGAACTACACACCAGGGCCAGGGGTCAGATATCCACTGAC
CTTTGGATGGTGCTACAAGCTAGTACCAGTTGAGCCAGATAAGGTAGAAGAGGCCAATAAAGGAGAGAAC
ACCAGCTTGTTACACCCTGTGAGCCTGCATGGGATGGATGACCCGGAGAGAGAAGTGTTAGAGTGGAGGT
TTGACAGCCGCCTAGCATTTCATCACGTGGCCCGAGAGCTGCATCCGGAGTACTTCAAGAACTGCTGATA
TCGAGCTTGCTACAAGGGACTTTCCGCTGGGGACTTTCCAGGGAGGCGTGGCCTGGGCGGGACTGGGGAG
TGGCGAGCCCTCAGATCCTGCATATAAGCAGCTGCTTTTTGCCTGTACTGGGTCTCTCTGGTTAGACCAG
ATCTGAGCCTGGGAGCTCTCTGGCTAACTAGGGAACCCACTGCTTAAGCCTCAATAAAGCTTGCCTTGAG
TGCTTCAAGTAGTGTGTGCCCGTCTGTTGTGTGACTCTGGTAACTAGAGATCCCTCAGACCCTTTTAGTC
AGTGTGGAAAATCTCTAGCAGTGGCGCCCGAACAGGGACTTGAAAGCGAAAGGGAAACCAGAGGAGCTCT
CTCGACGCAGGACTCGGCTTGCTGAAGCGCGCACGGCAAGAGGCGAGGGGCGGCGACTGGTGAGTACGCC
AAAAATTTTGACTAGCGGAGGCTAGAAGGAGAGAGATGGGTGCGAGAGCGTCAGTATTAAGCGGGGGAGA
ATTAGATCGCGATGGGAAAAAATTCGGTTAAGGCCAGGGGGAAAGAAAAAATATAAATTAAAACATATAG
TATGGGCAAGCAGGGAGCTAGAACGATTCGCAGTTAATCCTGGCCTGTTAGAAACATCAGAAGGCTGTAG
ACAAATACTGGGACAGCTACAACCATCCCTTCAGACAGGATCAGAAGAACTTAGATCATTATATAATACA
GTAGCAACCCTCTATTGTGTGCATCAAAGGATAGAGATAAAAGACACCAAGGAAGCTTTAGACAAGATAG
AGGAAGAGCAAAACAAAAGTAAGACCACCGCACAGCAAGCGGCCGGCCGCTGATCTTCAGACCTGGAGGA
GGAGATATGAGGGACAATTGGAGAAGTGAATTATATAAATATAAAGTAGTAAAAATTGAACCATTAGGAG
TAGCACCCACCAAGGCAAAGAGAAGAGTGGTGCAGAGAGAAAAAAGAGCAGTGGGAATAGGAGCTTTGTT
CCTTGGGTTCTTGGGAGCAGCAGGAAGCACTATGGGCGCAGCGTCAATGACGCTGACGGTACAGGCCAGA
CAATTATTGTCTGGTATAGTGCAGCAGCAGAACAATTTGCTGAGGGCTATTGAGGCGCAACAGCATCTGT
TGCAACTCACAGTCTGGGGCATCAAGCAGCTCCAGGCAAGAATCCTGGCTGTGGAAAGATACCTAAAGGA
TCAACAGCTCCTGGGGATTTGGGGTTGCTCTGGAAAACTCATTTGCACCACTGCTGTGCCTTGGAATGCT
AGTTGGAGTAATAAATCTCTGGAACAGATTTGGAATCACACGACCTGGATGGAGTGGGACAGAGAAATTA
ACAATTACACAAGCTTAATACACTCCTTAATTGAAGAATCGCAAAACCAGCAAGAAAAGAATGAACAAGA
ATTATTGGAATTAGATAAATGGGCAAGTTTGTGGAATTGGTTTAACATAACAAATTGGCTGTGGTATATA
AAATTATTCATAATGATAGTAGGAGGCTTGGTAGGTTTAAGAATAGTTTTTGCTGTACTTTCTATAGTGA
ATAGAGTTAGGCAGGGATATTCACCATTATCGTTTCAGACCCACCTCCCAACCCCGAGGGGACCCGACAG
GCCCGAAGGAATAGAAGAAGAAGGTGGAGAGAGAGACAGAGACAGATCCATTCGATTAGTGAACGGATCT
CGACGGTATCGCCAAATGGCAGTATTCATCCACAATTTTAAAAGAAAAGGGGGGATTGGGGGGTACAGTG
CAGGGGAAAGAATAGTAGACATAATAGCAACAGACATACAAACTAAAGAATTACAAAAACAAATTACAAA
AATTCAAAATTTTCGGGTTTATTACAGGGACAGCAGAGATCCAGTTTGGATCGATAAGCTTGATATCGAA
TTCACGATTGAGTAACACTGTATCTAGTCTACCTACAGGGCTAGACGTCGAAGTAGCCGTAGGGATAGCG
TCAACCTCTTAGACGTCGAAGTAGCCGTAGAATCAGTTCTCCCGAGGTAGACGTCGAAGTAGCCGTAGAG
AGCCGTGCTTCCAATAAGACGTCGAAGTAGCCGTAGCGGGTTTCGTAACAATCGCATGAGGATTCGCAAC
GCCTTAGACGTCGAAGTAGCCGTAGTCCCGTCTCAGTAAAGGTAGACGTCGAAGTAGCCGTAGAATCGGA
CTGCCTTCGTAAGACGTCGAAGTAGCCGTAGGTATCAGTCGCCTCGGAAAGACGTCGAAGTAGCCGTAGA
TTCGTAAGAGGCTCACTCTCCCTTACACGGAGTGGATAGGATCCTCTAGAGGGTATATAATGGGGGCCAC
TAGTCTACTACCAGAGCTCATCGCTAGCGCTACCGGATCGCCACCATGGTGAGCAAGGGCGAGGAGGATA
ACATGGCCATCATCAAGGAGTTCATGCGCTTCAAGGTGCACATGGAGGGCTCCGTGAACGGCCACGAGTT
CGAGATCGAGGGCGAGGGCGAGGGCCGCCCCTACGAGGGCACCCAGACCGCCAAGCTGAAGGTGACCAAG
GGTGGCCCCCTGCCCTTCGCCTGGGACATCCTGTCCCCTCAGTTCATGTACGGCTCCAAGGCCTACGTGA
AGCACCCCGCCGACATCCCCGACTACTTGAAGCTGTCCTTCCCCGAGGGCTTCAAGTGGGAGCGCGTGAT
GAACTTCGAGGACGGCGGCGTGGTGACCGTGACCCAGGACTCCTCCCTGCAGGACGGCGAGTTCATCTAC
AAGGTGAAGCTGCGCGGCACCAACTTCCCCTCCGACGGCCCCGTAATGCAGAAGAAGACCATGGGCTGGC
AGGCCTCCTCCGAGCGGATGTACCCCGAGGACGGCGCCCTGAAGGGCGAGATCAAGCAGAGGCTGAAGCT
GAAGGACGGCGGCCACTACGACGCTGAGGTCAAGACCACCTACAAGGCCAAGAAGCCCGTGCAGCTGCCC
GGCGCCTACAACGTCAACATCAAGTTGGACATCACCTCCCACAACGAGGACTACACCATCGTGGAACAGT
ACGAACGCGCCGAGGGCCGCCACTCCACCGGCGGCATGGACGAGCTGTACAAGTAAAGCGGCCGCGACTC
TAGAGTCGACCTGCAGGCATGCAAGCTTGATATCAAGCTTATCGATAATCAACCTCTGGATTACAAAATT
TGTGAAAGATTGACTGGTATTCTTAACTATGTTGCTCCTTTTACGCTATGTGGATACGCTGCTTTAATGC
CTTTGTATCATGCTATTGCTTCCCGTATGGCTTTCATTTTCTCCTCCTTGTATAAATCCTGGTTGCTGTC
TCTTTATGAGGAGTTGTGGCCCGTTGTCAGGCAACGTGGCGTGGTGTGCACTGTGTTTGCTGACGCAACC
CCCACTGGTTGGGGCATTGCCACCACCTGTCAGCTCCTTTCCGGGACTTTCGCTTTCCCCCTCCCTATTG
CCACGGCGGAACTCATCGCCGCCTGCCTTGCCCGCTGCTGGACAGGGGCTCGGCTGTTGGGCACTGACAA
TTCCGTGGTGTTGTCGGGGAAATCATCGTCCTTTCCTTGGCTGCTCGCCTGTGTTGCCACCTGGATTCTG
CGCGGGACGTCCTTCTGCTACGTCCCTTCGGCCCTCAATCCAGCGGACCTTCCTTCCCGCGGCCTGCTGC
CGGCTCTGCGGCCTCTTCCGCGTCTTCGCCTTCGCCCTCAGACGAGTCGGATCTCCCTTTGGGCCGCCTC
CCCGCAT
Features (pLannotate 1.2.2; 33 found; start..end, strand, type, name):
     38..106     +  CDS            nef (fragment): NEF_HV1Z2 - Experimental evidence at protein level: Swiss-Prot protein existence level 1. Extracellular Nef protein targets CD4(+) T-lymphocytes for apoptosis by interacting with CXCR4 surface receptors. From Human immunodeficiency virus type 1 group M subtype D (isolate Z2/CDC-Z34) (HIV-1).
    108..341     +  LTR            3' LTR (ΔU3): self-inactivating 3' long terminal repeat (LTR) from HIV-1
    366..384     -  promoter       SP6 promoter: promoter for bacteriophage SP6 RNA polymerase
    612..891     +  CDS            TcR (fragment): tetracycline efflux protein; tet; confers resistance to tetracycline
    892..940     -  misc_feature   bom (fragment): basis of mobility region from pBR322
   1042..1077    -  CDS            rop (fragment): Rop protein, which maintains plasmids at low copy number; rop
   1172..1276    +  promoter       AmpR promoter: bla
   1277..2137    +  CDS            AmpR: β-lactamase; bla; confers resistance to ampicillin, carbenicillin, and related antibiotics
   2308..2896    +  rep_origin     ori: high-copy-number ColE1/pMB1/pBR322/pUC origin of replication
   3079..3135    +  CDS            lacI (fragment): lac repressor; lacI; The lac repressor binds to the lac operator to inhibit transcription in E. coli. This inhibition can be relieved by adding lactose or isopropyl-β-D-thiogalactopyranoside (IPTG).
   3142..3471    +  promoter       SV40 promoter: SV40 enhancer and early promoter
   3671..3790    +  CDS            gpt (fragment): XGPT_ECOLI - Also known as gpp, gxu. Experimental evidence at protein level: Swiss-Prot protein existence level 1. Purine salvage pathway enzyme that catalyzes the transfer of the ribosyl-5-phosphate group from 5-phospho-alpha-D-ribose 1- diphosphate (PRPP) to the N9 position of the 6-oxopurines guanine and xanthine to form the corresponding ribonucleotides GMP (guanosine 5'- monophosphate) and XMP (xanthosine 5'-monophosphate), with the release of PPi. To a lesser extent, also acts on hypoxanthine (PubMed:9100006, PubMed:3886014). Does not ribophosphorylate adenine (PubMed:3886014). From Esch
   3790..4125    +  CDS            gpt (fragment): XGPT_ECOLI - Also known as gpp, gxu. Experimental evidence at protein level: Swiss-Prot protein existence level 1. Purine salvage pathway enzyme that catalyzes the transfer of the ribosyl-5-phosphate group from 5-phospho-alpha-D-ribose 1- diphosphate (PRPP) to the N9 position of the 6-oxopurines guanine and xanthine to form the corresponding ribonucleotides GMP (guanosine 5'- monophosphate) and XMP (xanthosine 5'-monophosphate), with the release of PPi. To a lesser extent, also acts on hypoxanthine (PubMed:9100006, PubMed:3886014). Does not ribophosphorylate adenine (PubMed:3886014). From Esch
   4220..4525    +  CDS            frsA (fragment): FRSA_ECOLI - Also known as yafA. Experimental evidence at protein level: Swiss-Prot protein existence level 1. Catalyzes the hydrolysis of esters (PubMed:15808744). Displays esterase activity toward pNP-butyrate (PubMed:15808744). May stimulate mixed-acid fermentation by acting as a fermentation/respiration switch that down-regulates respiration and up- regulates fermentation rates (PubMed:15169777). From Escherichia coli (strain K12).
   4529..4603    +  CDS            small t antigen (fragment): SV40 (simian virus 40) small t antigen
   4605..4670    +  intron         small t intron: SV40 (simian virus 40) small t antigen intron
   4800..4820    +  CDS            SV40 NLS: nuclear localization signal of SV40 (simian virus 40) large T antigen
   5139..5222    +  CDS            large T antigen (fragment): large T antigen from SV40 (simian virus 40)
   5245..5379    +  polyA_signal   SV40 poly(A) signal: SV40 polyadenylation signal
   5546..5875    +  CDS            nef (fragment): NEF_HV1BR - Experimental evidence at protein level: Swiss-Prot protein existence level 1. Extracellular Nef protein targets CD4(+) T-lymphocytes for apoptosis by interacting with CXCR4 surface receptors (PubMed:14990729). From Human immunodeficiency virus type 1 group M subtype B (isolate BRU/LAI) (HIV-1).
   5923..6180    +  LTR            5' LTR (truncated): truncated 5' long terminal repeat (LTR) from HIV-1
   6227..6352    +  misc_feature   HIV-1 Ψ: packaging signal of human immunodeficiency virus type 1
   6336..6674    +  CDS            HIV-1 gag (fragment): gag protein from human immunodeficiency virus 1; gag
   6849..7082    +  misc_feature   RRE: The Rev response element (RRE) of HIV-1 allows for Rev-dependent mRNA export from the nucleus to the cytoplasm.
   7459..7559    +  CDS            Rev (fragment): human immunodeficiency virus 1 (HIV-1) Rev protein; rev; enhances nuclear export of unspliced and incompletely spliced viral mRNAs
   7596..7713    +  misc_feature   cPPT/CTS: central polypurine tract and central termination sequence of HIV-1
   7750..7773    -  misc_feature   MCS (fragment): pBluescript multiple cloning site
   8167..8183    +  promoter       minP (fragment): minimal TATA-box promoter with low basal activity
   8236..8945    +  CDS            mCherry (fragment): monomeric derivative of DsRed fluorescent protein (Shaner et al., 2004) mammalian codon-optimized
   8958..8988    +  misc_feature   MCS (fragment): pUC18/19 multiple cloning site
   8989..9007    +  misc_feature   MCS (fragment): pBluescript multiple cloning site
   9007..9595    +  misc_feature   WPRE: woodchuck hepatitis virus posttranscriptional regulatory element
   9596..21      +  misc_feature   MCS (fragment) (across the origin): pBluescript multiple cloning site
