[The description below was written by a language model from this plasmid's Addgene catalogue record and pLannotate feature annotations shown in this document.]
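Description:
pMN-296 is a lentiviral transfer plasmid built on the pHR backbone that carries an integratable mCherry reporter for the synthetic zinc-finger transcription regulator (synZiFTR) ZF3. It is propagated in E. coli through a high-copy ColE1/pUC-type origin and selected with ampicillin via the bla gene. A recombination-reducing strain is recorded for growth, as is common for LTR-containing plasmids. The plasmid backbone outside the viral region also carries legacy pHR elements: an SV40 promoter followed by gpt fragments, SV40 small t intron and poly(A) sequences, and remnants of pBR322 (TcR, bom, rop). The record gives these no role in the reporter.

The viral genome is framed by a truncated HIV-1 5' LTR and a self-inactivating ΔU3 3' LTR. Between them lie the Ψ packaging signal with a partial gag sequence, the Rev response element for Rev-dependent nuclear export of genomic RNA, and the cPPT/CTS, which aids nuclear import and transduction. Downstream sits the synthetic payload: eight tandem ZF3 binding sites placed in front of the minimal ybTATA promoter, which drives mammalian codon-optimized mCherry. A WPRE follows to enhance transcript stability and expression. The annotation detects the minimal promoter only as a short minP-like fragment and does not annotate the binding-site array itself; that array is known from the catalogue insert name.

Because the minimal promoter has low basal activity and the integrated provirus lacks LTR promoter activity, mCherry should be produced mainly when a ZF3-based synthetic activator binds the upstream array. The construct therefore serves as a stably integrated fluorescent readout of ZF3 synZiFTR activity in transduced mammalian cells, supporting characterization of synthetic gene circuits in human cells. Virus production would require packaging and envelope functions supplied in trans.
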