Addgene plasmid #195454: pMN-296
Purpose: Lentiviral Integratable mCherry Reporter for synZiFTR ZF3
Depositing lab: Ahmad Khalil. Depositing organization: Boston University Main Campus. Publication: Multidimensional control of therapeutic human cell function with synthetic gene circuits. Li HS, Israni DV, Gagnon KA, Gan KA, Raymond MH, Sander JD, Roybal KT, Joung JK, Wong WW, Khalil AS. Science. 2022 Dec 16;378(6625):1227-1234. doi: 10.1126/science.ade0156. Epub 2022 Dec 15. PubMed 36520914.
Backbone
  Vector backbone: pHR
  Vector type: Mammalian Expression, Lentiviral
Growth in bacteria
  Bacterial resistance: Ampicillin, 100 μg/mL
  Growth temperature: 37°C
  Growth strain: NEB Stable
  Copy number: Unknown
Gene/Insert
  Gene/Insert name: 8X ZF3 BS - ybTATA - mCherry
  Species: Synthetic
  Cloning method: Gibson Cloning
Terms and licenses: Academic/Nonprofit Terms; Industry Terms: Not Available to Industry
How to cite: pMN-296 was a gift from Ahmad Khalil (Addgene plasmid # 195454 ; http://n2t.net/addgene:195454 ; RRID:Addgene_195454)
